Addgene plasmid #140381: pJBL711
Purpose: Expresses OtrR protein under the control of T7-lacO promoter
Depositing lab: Julius Lucks. Depositing organization: Northwestern University. Publication: Cell-free biosensors for rapid detection of water contaminants. Jung JK, Alam KK, Verosloff MS, Capdevila DA, Desmau M, Clauer PR, Lee JW, Nguyen PQ, Pasten PA, Matiasek SJ, Gaillard JF, Giedroc DP, Collins JJ, Lucks JB. Nat Biotechnol. 2020 Jul 6. pii: 10.1038/s41587-020-0571-7. doi: 10.1038/s41587-020-0571-7. PubMed 32632301.
Backbone
  Vector backbone: pET28c
  Vector type: Bacterial Expression
Growth in bacteria
  Bacterial resistance: Kanamycin, 50 μg/mL
  Growth temperature: 37°C
  Growth strain: DH5alpha
  Copy number: High Copy
Gene/Insert
  Gene/Insert name: T7-lacO-OtrR-T
  Tag / fusion protein: TEV-6XHis (C terminal on insert)
  Cloning method: Gibson Cloning
Terms and licenses: Academic/Nonprofit Terms; Industry Terms: Not Available to Industry
How to cite: pJBL711 was a gift from Julius Lucks (Addgene plasmid # 140381 ; http://n2t.net/addgene:140381 ; RRID:Addgene_140381)
