[The description below was written by a language model from this plasmid's Addgene catalogue record and pLannotate feature annotations shown in this document.]
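Description:
pJBL711 is a bacterial expression plasmid built on the pET28c backbone for producing the OtrR protein in E. coli under a T7-lacO promoter. It is selected with kanamycin through an aph(3')-Ia (KanR) gene and replicates from a ColE1/pMB1-type origin. The catalogue lists it as high copy, although the feature table also shows the rop gene and the pBR322 bom region, which are typical of pET vectors and generally moderate copy number. An f1 origin is present as well, and short tetracycline-resistance gene fragments and a predicted E. coli open reading frame appear to be non-functional backbone remnants carried over from pBR322.

The expression cassette spans the numbering origin of the circular sequence. A T7 promoter is followed immediately by a lac operator, then the T7 gene 10 ribosome binding site, the coding region, a 6xHis tag and the T7 terminator. The OtrR open reading frame itself was not annotated by the automated feature caller, but it would occupy the unannotated interval between the RBS and the His tag. The catalogue describes the tag as a C-terminal TEV-6xHis fusion, which allows metal-affinity purification and, in principle, removal of the tag by TEV protease cleavage. The plasmid also carries lacI with its own promoter, so lac repressor holds the operator closed until an inducer such as IPTG is added. Transcription additionally requires a host that supplies T7 RNA polymerase.

The record does not state the species of origin or the function of OtrR. The associated publication concerns cell-free biosensors for detecting water contaminants, which suggests the plasmid is used to produce purified OtrR as a component of such sensing reactions.
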