Features (pLannotate 1.2.2; 17 found; start..end, strand, type, name):
      1..23      +  RBS            RBS: efficient ribosome binding site from bacteriophage T7 gene 10 (Olins and Rangwala, 1989)
    540..557     +  CDS            6xHis: 6xHis affinity tag
    580..627     +  terminator     T7 terminator: transcription terminator for bacteriophage T7 RNA polymerase
    664..1092    +  rep_origin     f1 ori (sequence partly withheld): f1 bacteriophage origin of replication; arrow indicates direction of (+) strand synthesis
   1145..1202    +  promoter       AmpR promoter (fragment): bla
   1211..2026    -  CDS            KanR: aminoglycoside phosphotransferase; aph(3')-Ia; confers resistance to kanamycin in bacteria or G418 (Geneticin®) in eukaryotes
   2148..2736    +  rep_origin     ori: high-copy-number ColE1/pMB1/pBR322/pUC origin of replication
   2922..3061    -  misc_feature   bom: basis of mobility region from pBR322
   3163..3354    -  CDS            rop: Rop protein, which maintains plasmids at low copy number; rop
   3371..3751    +  CDS            YPB1_ECOLX: Protein predicted: Swiss-Prot protein existence level 4. From Escherichia coli.
   3823..4114    -  CDS            TcR (fragment): tetracycline efflux protein; tet; confers resistance to tetracycline
   4129..4150    -  protein_bind   CAP binding site: CAP binding activates transcription in the presence of cAMP. E. coli catabolite activator protein
   4163..5245    -  CDS            lacI: lac repressor; lacI; The lac repressor binds to the lac operator to inhibit transcription in E. coli. This inhibition can be relieved by adding lactose or isopropyl-β-D-thiogalactopyranoside (IPTG).
   5246..5323    -  promoter       lacI promoter: lacI
   5331..5610    -  CDS            TcR (fragment): tetracycline efflux protein; tet; confers resistance to tetracycline
   5632..5650    +  promoter       T7 promoter: promoter for bacteriophage T7 RNA polymerase
   5651..5675    +  protein_bind   lac operator: The lac repressor binds to the lac operator to inhibit transcription in E. coli. This inhibition can be relieved by adding lactose or isopropyl-β-D-thiogalactopyranoside (IPTG). lac repressor encoded by lacI
>Addgene plasmid #140381 | pJBL711 | addgene full sequence | sequence record 297870 | Addgene NGS Result
TTTGTTTAACTTTAAGAAGGAGATATACCATGGACTCCTCGGCTCCCGACCTGGCTGCTTTGATTGAGGT
CACGGCGGAGGTTTTTGCGGTTAATGGTCGCTTGTTACGTGAGGGTGATTCATTGACAGCACATGCTGGA
TTAACATCGGCTCGCTGGCAGGTTGCCGGACTGTTGTTGAGCGGGCCAAGTACTGTAGCCCGCTTGGCAC
GCGAACGTGGATTGCGTCGCCAAGCAGTTCAGCAAACTGTAGAACGCTTGAAAGCGGAAGGGGTAGTAAC
TACCCGTCCGAACCCGCAGGATCAGCGTTCACCGCTTGTTGAATTGACGGCGCGTGGACGCCAGGCACTG
GACGATTTACGCCCGTTAGAGCGTCGCTGGCTGGAGTACCTTGCTGAGGATATTCCGGTAGAAGACATGC
GTGTTGCAATCGCTGTGTTATCTCGCTTGCGCGAAAAATTGGATGCGCGTCCGGCAACAGAGTTTGGGAC
AGGAGCGGGATCAGGTCGCCAAAGCGCCGAAAACCTGTATTTCCAGGGACACCATCACCATCACCATTAA
CTCGACCGCTGAGCAATAACTAGCATAACCCCTTGGGGCCTCTAAACGGGTCTTGAGGGGTTTTTTGCTG
AAAGGAGGAACTATATCCGGATTGGCGAATGGG
[124 nt withheld, positions 664-787]
C
[91 nt withheld, positions 789-879]
A
[49 nt withheld, positions 881-929]
CCTTTGACGTTGGAGTCCACGTTCTTT
[37 nt withheld, positions 957-993]
ACCCTATCTCGGTCTATTCTTTTGATTTATAAGGGATTTTGCCGATTTCGGCCTATTGGTTAAAAAATGA
GCTGATTTAACAAAAATTTAACGCGAATTTTAACAAAATATTAACGCTTACAATTTAGGTGGCACTTTTC
GGGGAAATGTGCGCGGAACCCCTATTTGTTTATTTTTCTAAATACATTCAAATATGTATCCGCTCATGAA
TTAATTCTTAGAAAAACTCATCGAGCATCAAATGAAACTGCAATTTATTCATATCAGGATTATCAATACC
ATATTTTTGAAAAAGCCGTTTCTGTAATGAAGGAGAAAACTCACCGAGGCAGTTCCATAGGATGGCAAGA
TCCTGGTATCGGTCTGCGATTCCGACTCGTCCAACATCAATACAACCTATTAATTTCCCCTCGTCAAAAA
TAAGGTTATCAAGTGAGAAATCACCATGAGTGACGACTGAATCCGGTGAGAATGGCAAAAGTTTATGCAT
TTCTTTCCAGACTTGTTCAACAGGCCAGCCATTACGCTCGTCATCAAAATCACTCGCATCAACCAAACCG
TTATTCATTCGTGATTGCGCCTGAGCGAGACGAAATACGCGATCGCTGTTAAAAGGACAATTACAAACAG
GAATCGAATGCAACCGGCGCAGGAACACTGCCAGCGCATCAACAATATTTTCACCTGAATCAGGATATTC
TTCTAATACCTGGAATGCTGTTTTCCCGGGGATCGCAGTGGTGAGTAACCATGCATCATCAGGAGTACGG
ATAAAATGCTTGATGGTCGGAAGAGGCATAAATTCCGTCAGCCAGTTTAGTCTGACCATCTCATCTGTAA
CATCATTGGCAACGCTACCTTTGCCATGTTTCAGAAACAACTCTGGCGCATCGGGCTTCCCATACAATCG
ATAGATTGTCGCACCTGATTGCCCGACATTATCGCGAGCCCATTTATACCCATATAAATCAGCATCCATG
TTGGAATTTAATCGCGGCCTAGAGCAAGACGTTTCCCGTTGAATATGGCTCATAACACCCCTTGTATTAC
TGTTTATGTAAGCAGACAGTTTTATTGTTCATGACCAAAATCCCTTAACGTGAGTTTTCGTTCCACTGAG
CGTCAGACCCCGTAGAAAAGATCAAAGGATCTTCTTGAGATCCTTTTTTTCTGCGCGTAATCTGCTGCTT
GCAAACAAAAAAACCACCACTACCAGCGGTGGTTTGTTTGCCGGATCAAGAGCTACCAACTCTTTTTCCG
AAGGTAACTGGCTTCAGCAGAGCGCAGATACCAAATACTGTCCTTCTAGTGTAGCCGTAGTTAGGCCACC
ACTTCAAGAACTCTGTAGCACCGCCTACATACCTCGCTCTGCTAATCCTGTTACCAGTGGCTGCTGCCAG
TGGCGATAAGTCGTGTCTTACCGGGTTGGACTCAAGACGATAGTTACCGGATAAGGCGCAGCGGTCGGGC
TGAACGGGGGGTTCGTGCACACAGCCCAGCTTGGAGCGAACGACCTACACCGAACTGAGATACCTACAGC
GTGAGCTATGAGAAAGCGCCACGCTTCCCGAAGGGAGAAAGGCGGACAGGTATCCGGTAAGCGGCAGGGT
CGGAACAGGAGAGCGCACGAGGGAGCTTCCAGGGGGAAACGCCTGGTATCTTTATAGTCCTGTCGGGTTT
CGCCACCTCTGACTTGAGCGTCGATTTTTGTGATGCTCGTCAGGGGGGCGGAGCCTATGGAAAAACGCCA
GCAACGCGGCCTTTTTACGGTTCCTGGCCTTTTGCTGGCCTTTTGCTCACATGTTCTTTCCTGCGTTATC
CCCTGATTCTGTGGATAACCGTATTACCGCCTTTGAGTGAGCTGATACCGCTCGCCGCAGCCGAACGACC
GAGCGCAGCGAGTCAGTGAGCGAGGAAGCGGAAGAGCGCCTGATGCGGTATTTTCTCCTTACGCATCTGT
GCGGTATTTCACACCGCAATGGTGCACTCTCAGTACAATCTGCTCTGATGCCGCATAGTTAAGCCAGTAT
ACACTCCGCTATCGCTACGTGACTGGGTCATGGCTGCGCCCCGACACCCGCCAACACCCGCTGACGCGCC
CTGACGGGCTTGTCTGCTCCCGGCATCCGCTTACAGACAAGCTGTGACCGTCTCCGGGAGCTGCATGTGT
CAGAGGTTTTCACCGTCATCACCGAAACGCGCGAGGCAGCTGCGGTAAAGCTCATCAGCGTGGTCGTGAA
GCGATTCACAGATGTCTGCCTGTTCATCCGCGTCCAGCTCGTTGAGTTTCTCCAGAAGCGTTAATGTCTG
GCTTCTGATAAAGCGGGCCATGTTAAGGGCGGTTTTTTCCTGTTTGGTCACTGATGCCTCCGTGTAAGGG
GGATTTCTGTTCATGGGGGTAATGATACCGATGAAACGAGAGAGGATGCTCACGATACGGGTTACTGATG
ATGAACATGCCCGGTTACTGGAACGTTGTGAGGGTAAACAACTGGCGGTATGGATGCGGCGGGACCAGAG
AAAAATCACTCAGGGTCAATGCCAGCGCTTCGTTAATACAGATGTAGGTGTTCCACAGGGTAGCCAGCAG
CATCCTGCGATGCAGATCCGGAACATAATGGTGCAGGGCGCTGACTTCCGCGTTTCCAGACTTTACGAAA
CACGGAAACCGAAGACCATTCATGTTGTTGCTCAGGTCGCAGACGTTTTGCAGCAGCAGTCGCTTCACGT
TCGCTCGCGTATCGGTGATTCATTCTGCTAACCAGTAAGGCAACCCCGCCAGCCTAGCCGGGTCCTCAAC
GACAGGAGCACGATCATGCGCACCCGTGGGGCCGCCATGCCGGCGATAATGGCCTGCTTCTCGCCGAAAC
GTTTGGTGGCGGGACCAGTGACGAAGGCTTGAGCGAGGGCGTGCAAGATTCCGAATACCGCAAGCGACAG
GCCGATCATCGTCGCGCTCCAGCGAAAGCGGTCCTCGCCGAAAATGACCCAGAGCGCTGCCGGCACCTGT
CCTACGAGTTGCATGATAAAGAAGACAGTCATAAGTGCGGCGACGATAGTCATGCCCCGCGCCCACCGGA
AGGAGCTGACTGGGTTGAAGGCTCTCAAGGGCATCGGTCGAGATCCCGGTGCCTAATGAGTGAGCTAACT
TACATTAATTGCGTTGCGCTCACTGCCCGCTTTCCAGTCGGGAAACCTGTCGTGCCAGCTGCATTAATGA
ATCGGCCAACGCGCGGGGAGAGGCGGTTTGCGTATTGGGCGCCAGGGTGGTTTTTCTTTTCACCAGTGAG
ACGGGCAACAGCTGATTGCCCTTCACCGCCTGGCCCTGAGAGAGTTGCAGCAAGCGGTCCACGCTGGTTT
GCCCCAGCAGGCGAAAATCCTGTTTGATGGTGGTTAACGGCGGGATATAACATGAGCTGTCTTCGGTATC
GTCGTATCCCACTACCGAGATATCCGCACCAACGCGCAGCCCGGACTCGGTAATGGCGCGCATTGCGCCC
AGCGCCATCTGATCGTTGGCAACCAGCATCGCAGTGGGAACGATGCCCTCATTCAGCATTTGCATGGTTT
GTTGAAAACCGGACATGGCACTCCAGTCGCCTTCCCGTTCCGCTATCGGCTGAATTTGATTGCGAGTGAG
ATATTTATGCCAGCCAGCCAGACGCAGACGCGCCGAGACAGAACTTAATGGGCCCGCTAACAGCGCGATT
TGCTGGTGACCCAATGCGACCAGATGCTCCACGCCCAGTCGCGTACCGTCTTCATGGGAGAAAATAATAC
TGTTGATGGGTGTCTGGTCAGAGACATCAAGAAATAACGCCGGAACATTAGTGCAGGCAGCTTCCACAGC
AATGGCATCCTGGTCATCCAGCGGATAGTTAATGATCAGCCCACTGACGCGTTGCGCGAGAAGATTGTGC
ACCGCCGCTTTACAGGCTTCGACGCCGCTTCGTTCTACCATCGACACCACCACGCTGGCACCCAGTTGAT
CGGCGCGAGATTTAATCGCCGCGACAATTTGCGACGGCGCGTGCAGGGCCAGACTGGAGGTGGCAACGCC
AATCAGCAACGACTGTTTGCCCGCCAGTTGTTGTGCCACGCGGTTGGGAATGTAATTCAGCTCCGCCATC
GCCGCTTCCACTTTTTCCCGCGTTTTCGCAGAAACGTGGCTGGCCTGGTTCACCACGCGGGAAACGGTCT
GATAAGAGACACCGGCATACTCTGCGACATCGTATAACGTTACTGGTTTCACATTCACCACCCTGAATTG
ACTCTCTTCCGGGCGCTATCATGCCATACCGCGAAAGGTTTTGCGCCATTCGATGGTGTCCGGGATCTCG
ACGCTCTCCCTTATGCGACTCCTGCATTAGGAAGCAGCCCAGTAGTAGGTTGAGGCCGTTGAGCACCGCC
GCCGCAAGGAATGGTGCATGCAAGGAGATGGCGCCCAACAGTCCCCCGGCCACGGGGCCTGCCACCATAC
CCACGCCGAAACAAGCGCTCATGAGCCCGAAGTGGCGAGCCCGATCTTCCCCATCGGTGATGTCGGCGAT
ATAGGCGCCAGCAACCGCACCTGTGGCGCCGGTGATGCCGGCCACGATGCGTCCGGCGTAGAGGATCGAG
ATCTCGATCCCGCGAAATTAATACGACTCACTATAGGGGAATTGTGAGCGGATAACAATTCCCCTCTAGA
AATAAT
